>Addgene plasmid #218857 | Xla.Tubb2:hGCGR-TEVcs-QF;he1.1:CFP | addgene full sequence | sequence record 441243 | Addgene NGS Result
CACAGGCTTTGTTCTTCTGATACAACACAGCATGGTGGCGGCCCTAGGGTTGCCTCAGTGTGTAGAGATG
TTCAGGATGCTCCTTTGCCAAGGTCTGATGTCTGTGAGATGATCTGTGCGAGCTTTATATTCACCCGAGT
AGGTGGGTCTACAATGGGATTATGGTTAGGGTCTTAGTTTTCAGGGACTAATGTGTTTAACTAAAAGGAG
TGCACAATCTGTTAAATCCAAAAGTTTACAGAGTCAAGGGAAGTGCCTACTCTATGTTTGTTTGACTAAT
CTATCCATCAAGTGAATAGACTTTTTATTTTGTTTTTTCTACATTGAAAATTCTAAATCGATTTGCATCA
ACCCTATCTTTACTTCAGCTCTATAGATGCATCAGTGGCTCTAGCTATGCCTGGAGTGGTTGAAAAAAAC
CTCCCACACCTCCCCCTGAACCTGAAACATAAAATGAATGCAATTGTTGTTGTTAACTTGTTTATTGCAG
CTTATAATGGTTACAAATAAAGCAATAGCATCACAAATTTCACAAATAAAGCATTTTTTTCACTGCATTC
TAGTTGTGGTTTGTCCAAACTCATCAATGTATCTTATCATGTCTGGATCCCACTTTGTACAAGAAAGCTG
GGTTGGCTTTAGTCGACGGTATCGATAGACGTCACTATTGCTCATACGTGTTGATATCGCTAAAATTACA
CCCTGGGACAAACCCGAGGTTCGTCATGAACTGCGGATCAACGTCAACCGCATCCGTGTACTCGATCGAT
GCCAGATCATCCACCATCGCATCATAGTCTACAGTCGAATATCCGAAATTGGCCATGGGGACGAGGTTAC
TATGGTAAGGAGGATGGTTCGTTGTACTATCAACGTATGGCGGGGGTGGTCTGGGAGGAGCACCTCCAGG
CGCAAGGGCCACCGAGGCCTCGTTCAAGTGGGTGGCAGGTGGTGGATATGTACTGAGAATGCCATGGGTA
TTGACTGATCCGTAGTCATTGGTTTGAGTAATTGCGTCTAGGGCCGCATCGCTATTGTAGGGGGTAGGAT
TCGGTATTCCATTAAACCGATCATTGACCGGATTTATTGACGTTGACAGGGGCTGTTCCATGACATGGGG
CATGATACTTGCAGTGGCAGTCGCAGTCGGCGGAAGCTCAAGTTGTCGTATGGGTTGGAGGCCAGTATTG
CTGTGTCGGCCTCCCCGAGGCCAAATGGAGGAGTAGGCGGGGAAAAGCTCTTCCAAGTGCCTTCGATGCC
GCTCTGAAGAATGTGATTGTTTCTTTAAAGCAAGAAGGGAGTCTAGAAGAGAAGGGATCAGAGGTGGGAT
TGCATATGTACCAAACCGCTTCTGATACTGATCAAGAGTTTCGATCAGAAGATGCGAGTAGTGTTCGTTG
AGAGGCTCAGAAAAGGCAGCTGCCCATAAATAAACGGTACGGGTAAGGTATGCAGTAGGCACAAAAGCCG
ATGCTGTATCCTGGGAAAGGACAAAGACGCTGAAGGGAGAATTGTGGCCGATTACCTGCTGCAACCGCGA
CCTGAACTCCAAGGGAGCGTTCTGTGAAGATGTTCGTATTCTTGGCAGAAGCTCCAAAGCAACCAGCTTG
GTCACGCCATATAGGTGGTTGAATGTGCTTAAAGGGTATGCCGGGTTCCTCAACATTTGCAGCATGGTGT
GTTCACCGCCTAAGCCCTCACATGGTGTCCACGGCTCCCATTGATCTTGACCGTCTTCAGGTAACGGCAG
ATCCGCAATGTCGTCTGGCTTGAGATGGGCCGGCACGTTGTGTCTCATAGACACAATGGTATCCACGATG
AAGCACGCGACGAGCAGCGCACGCATTCTTGGTCGTGGCCGGTCATCATCAGGAGGCAACTGGGTGCGAA
CAACAAGTAGGACGCGGACCGCAAAGCCAACCAGCAACCAAGCAGACTCCCAATCATCCCGCCCAAGGCT
TACGAGACAAAGAAGCAGCAACGCTCTGCAGTGCTGAACCTGGAACGGCCCGCTTTCCAAAGGTATGAGC
TTTCGGGCTGTGTCAGATATGTCTGCAGGTGAAGGATTGATGGCATTGTCATGGCCATGAGCAGCTGAAG
CTGGACCCGTAGCACTCGATGCAGCAGTAGCAGCAGCCTGGAAGGACGCCAGGGCGAGCGCGCTCCAGAG
CTCGGCATGAACGCCAGACTCGACATTCGCAGAGGGAAGCAACGAGCCTTGTTCAGAGTACTGGTACAAT
GCTTGGTACATGTCTTTCTTCTCGAGGATAGGGAGCCAAGAATGCGTGTAGGAAAAGTAGATATCCAGCA
GGCGCCAATGATTGGGTGGTAGCTTCCCTATCCCGGTACCATCTGGCTGAAGGTTGTTTTCCAGGGTGTT
TGCCGAAATAGGTGGTCGGACCGGGCCTGGTAGAGTGCGTGTCTCAGCTGTACTAGACTTAGGCGCCGAG
AAAGTCAAGTGAGGCGCATGAGGGAAGTCGGATGTCTTTGCCCCGGCATCTTGGACATTTATGTCTTCGG
ACGGGGATTGGCCGTCTTCAGATGGATCTTGTGCGGCCTGACCTGAGAGAAGACGGGTGATGCTTTTGTT
GACTCGACTCGTCGCCCATCTTGCATGCAGGCGTTCTGCAGCAGGCGAGTCTTTGCCGACCAGGAGAGCG
CTGCCCTGGCCAGCATCACGGACCAAAAGATTGTGGAGGGCGTCCTCGCTGCGGGCAACGTTCTCGAACA
TCCAAGCCAGAGCCAGTTCGAGAGTGCGGATGTAGCCCGTCTGGACTCCTCGCTTCTTGGGACTGGCCTG
GTAGGTACACGACCGGCCCTGCGACACACAGGGGAAGCAAGCCGGCTGGATTCCATCACACTTTTCACGT
GCAGCTCGACACTGATCACAGGCCCTCGAGACTCTCTGGCGTTTCGAACGAGCGGGCTCGACAAGTAACG
TCGTCGTGGTAGGGCCGAGGCCGGGTGTGTCAATGTTGGTCAAGTCCGCAAAACGGGCGTTGTTGCTGCT
TGCTGCAGTGTTAGCGACATGACCATCAGCATTGCCATCAGCATGGCCATCAGCGTGGGCATTGGCTTCG
GCAGCGGCATTGAGTGTCTTGCGTTTAGGCGGGCTCTGGAAGTACAGGTTCTCGGATCCGAAAGGAGACT
CAGCCAGTCTTGGCAGGCCTCCAGCCAGAGGGGTCTCAGCGCTAGAGTCCTGAGATCCTCCTCCTCTTCC
AAACTGGAGTTCCTTGCTAGGAGGTCCGTGTCCAGGAGAAGAAGAAGCTCTGTGGTTGCTAGTATTTCTC
TCCTCCCACAGCACCTTTCCCAGTCTCCATCTGTGCCATCTTCTTCTGAGCTCAGACTGCACCTCCTTGT
TCAGAAAGCAGTACAGCACAGCCACCAGCAGTCCCTGGAAAGAAGACAGGAACAGGTCAAAGAACAGCTT
GGCAGAGCGCAGGGTTCCCTGGGCATGCTCATCAGTGACAAAAGCAAACACCACCTCATGCACTCCCAGC
AGAGGGATCAGGGTCAGGGTGCTCTTGGCCAGTCTGAACTTGTAGTCAGTGTGATGCATCTGTCTGGCTC
TCAGCTTGGCCACCAGCAGCTGCACAATTCTCACAAAGATGAAGAAGTTGATCAGGATGGCCAGGAACAC
AGGGAATCTGAGAATCCACCAGAATCCCATGTTGTCATTGCTAGTCCAACACTGCACATTCTCAAACAGG
CACTTCACCACAGCCCAAGGGACCACAAACAGCATTGGAGCGCCCCATCCAATTCCCAGGTACAGAGAGA
AGAAAGAGCGCTCAGGCAGGGTGGCCAGTCCCAGCAGATTGTGCAGGTACAGTCCCTCCACCAGCAGCCA
GCAGTAGTTGGCCACAATTCCATATTGCATGAACACAGCAGCCACTCTGCAGCCAGCCACAGCTCCATCA
GACAGCCAGGTGCTCACAGACAGGTCATCTCCAATCTTCTGAGAGTATCTGGTTCTGAGCAGTCCATCAA
TCACCAGCACAGAAGAAGCCTTCAGCACAAAAGAAGCAAACAGGTTGGCATGGATGGCATTTCTGGTACA
ATGGAGCTTGCTCAGTCCTCCCAGGATGGCCAGAGCCAGCAGCAGAGCGCCCAGAGACAGAGAGTATCCC
ACAGTGTACATCACCTGGAAAGAAGAGTACATCTTGGCCACCTCCTTCTGCACCTCAATCTCCTCTCCAT
CCATCTGGCACTGAGAAGCATCTCTCCAAGGCTGTCCTCTTGGGCCTCTCACCCACTGTCCATCAGGTCC
GCATCTCTTGAACACAAATCTGTGCTGCACCTTGTGGTGCCAAGGCAGATACCAAGGGCAAGAGATGTTG
GCGGTAGTATTGGCAGGGGTGTCAGGCCAGCAAGAGTACTTGTCAAAGGTTCTGTTGCACACCAGCTCAG
TTGGAGGAGGCAGCAGAGACAGGTTGTGGTGGCACTGGTCTCCATACAGCTTCCACTTCTCAAACAGGAA
GTCCATCACCTGAGCAGAAGGGACCTGAGGCTGACAAGCCAGCAGCAGCAGCAGCAGCAGCAGAGGTCTC
TGAGGCTGACAAGGTGGCATGGTGGCAGCCTGCTTTTTTGTACAAACTTGAAGCTTGATTGGGTTGAGTC
TTACAGTGGTGTAATCAGTGGATGGTGTGGCCCTTTCTTGTTGCTTTACTTGCCCTTTGTGCAACACCCC
GATGGTTTCCAGCCGGCTAAGAATCTGGGCTGTCAGAGGCTCCTTCTGCTGCCTTTTATACACTTGTGAC
GCCTTGGGGAGGGTGCTGCTCTCTCCTATTCACTTGCTGTGGTCCTGGGCTCAGATGATGTAATGGTGGG
TGGAGCCACTGGCCCTGAGCATTGTAGGGATGGGAACCAATCAAATGACAAGGGAGGGAATGGAAATGGA
TGCTGCATTGTCTCACCATCAGGCAGATACCACCAAGAAGGTGAAAAAGATGCTGGGAATGTGCTTATTG
CTTATTACAAAGGAATATTATACTGAAATAATGAAAAAAAATTCTAATTAAAACACGAATGAGAAGCTGA
TTAAGCCTATAGAAACATTAACCTTGTTATTGATAATATTAGCCTAATGATGACTCCAAAGGTATTAGTG
ACAGGTACCATCCCCCACACAACTCGTCCATCACTGGGAGCTGTAGGGGGAAGGAAGGTGCAGTGGGGAT
GGGTGCCACCCTATGCAGCTGCCTCACAATTTCATTTTATCACATGATACTGCTCCATATCCATTTCTGC
CTCAAATCACTCTCCAGGGGATTCCCGAGTCAGTGTTTCAATATCCCCCCTGTATTCAAATGGAAGCAGC
ACATCTGCCTCAGACCGCAAACACACACCAGTTTTACAGGGCAGGAAATCATATGGCCCTTAATTTATTT
AATTGCTTCCGTAAAGACCAGTGGATGTAGCAGAAGAACGAGGAGGTTGAACAAACGGGGGCAGTTAAAT
GGTTTTACTGACATCTGTCCAAACATACAGAACAAAAATGTGAAATAAAATCACAATCACAATTTACATA
TGAGTAGACAGGGCTGAAACCTTGCCTATTAAAAGTGGCAAAGCTAGGGGAAACCAGTGCTATTGGATTA
ACCTTTACCCTGGAACCTCCCATCCAAATGTACATTAAGGTTATGCCCAAACTAGAGGCCCATATGCTTT
ACATAGTCCATCTTCTTTCTAGTTACACCCACATAGAAATACTTGTAAGTGCCCGTTGGTAGAAGCTAAG
CATCAGTAAATACATCTGCAGTGGAACACAAGGGGGATCCTGGGAGTAATCAGCTGATAGCTAGAAAATG
CAGCAAAATGTGTAAAATGCTGCTGAGCATTAGAATCAGCATGACAGCCAGGGTTCCATTCTTTCTGTAG
CACTGATGTGCTGATAAAAGCTGCCAGAGCAGCATAGTGATTGCAAATGAGAAATATTAATAGCCAATAA
ATCAGTGTAATTTCCTTATCATGTCATTACAATATATCACATTTATGCCACTTTTGTTTGGATTGTGTAT
TATTTCTATAGAGAGAAAACACAACCAATATTAAATATTACAAATATTTTTATCATACTCACATATACTG
TACCTAATAAGCTGGCAGACATCATATGAATTTAGGGGTTTGGAGAAAAATGATTGAATCAGTACATCCT
TATGGGTGGCAATACATGGCCAAGTATAACTGCTGACTCAGCTCTTGCAGACATAATAGTGTTTAAAATT
GTGTCATACTCACATATACCTAATAAGCACGCAGACTCGGTACATCCTTATAGGTGGTGATTGATAAATG
GCCAAGTATAAGCTGCCAACTCAGCTCTTCCAGAATTAGTTGGCAGTTATGGTTACCACCTTTTCTGGGA
AAAAAGTAACAGCCTTCTTATATTTTAATGTTTTTTTCCAATTATTGACATTGGCATCAAGCAACATTTT
TTCTGGCCAGGCTAGTAAAATATCCACAAGTAGGCAACCCAATCAGCAGCTTATTGGCCCATGCATGAGG
CCTTCTCAATGGCCTGCCTGACCAATATTTGACTATCAAGCAGATATATCTATCAGACAGTTTGGATAAT
CATGTTGGAAGAGGACCACATTGGCAAATGGCTCCCAAATATGATCTGATTGTTAGCCTGTTGATCAGAT
CATCCTGATTTGGCCCAGTGTGTTGATGTTGAATATTGTTTGGCTATGCCCACCTTAAGGAAAATGTTTG
CATTTCAAGATTACTATGAAGGAGCATTAAATGATTAAAAAATACAGAAAGCAAAGCTGATATCACTGAA
AGTGGGCAACACCCAAGATTTACAATATATTCTCCTGGTATTACACTATGAGCATACAGGAGTCTGTTCC
TTACTGCAATGTTCTGAAGGTAATGTAATCACTGTTGTTAATGTTAAAATGTTAGTAACAGATGTACTAC
CAATAAATATGGATTTCAGTGGTACAGCTGTGTGGGAAGAGGTCCTCGAGACAGACATTCTTACTGTCAG
TCAGGCAGCCTTTTGCAGATATGCAGACACAGCTTTCTCCCTTCTTCCTTGTGCTGCATAAGGGGAGGGG
TAGGGCAGAGCAGAATTCACACAAAGCATGAGGAGATGCTAATGAAAGTGTCACATGGCATGGGGGGGGA
GAAGATGCTGCATTTGGAAGAGGAGACTCACACACCAGGAACATGGACATTACTCTGTGTGGAGTGAAGG
GAACACATTGTTTTGAAAGGATGAGAAAAGCAGGACCTGGCAAAGCTCATAAAATAGTCTGTGCTCAGTA
ACCAAGCAAACTCATGACAGCAAATGGACACCATTAACCAGGTTCTCACATCATACCTACATGTGTATAA
GTCCATAAAAGCCATGCTTCTAAAATATCAAATTATATTCTGTCTTGTCAAGACACCATATTGCTTATCC
ATGGCATATATCGAATTATTTATTCTGCAGGCAGATATTATCCTTAAAATAATTATTCAGTTTAAAAATA
AAAACTGGGTAAATACTGTAGATTGGCTATGCAAAATAAAAAATGTTTCTAATATAGTTAGTTAGCCAAA
AATGTAATGTATAAAGACTGGAGTGACATAAGTAGAACACTACTTCCTGCTTTGCAGGTCTCTTGATTTC
CACTGATTGGTTACAAGGTTACAAGGCAATAATCAGAGACTTGAGGGGGGCTGTAAGGCAGGGTGTCCCA
AAATCAGAACAGACACCAAGGACCCAGTCGCGGCTCACCCTTCTGCCTATAACAGCCGCCTTTGGCATCG
GGACTAGCCCTCTGCTACTCAGATGACGCCAGGTCTTAACGTGAGAGGCCCAAGGAGAGAGTTCTGACCA
AGCAAGGGAACCAAGTGTGGGGTTGTAGAATTGGAAACAAGAATTGTAGTTAAAAGCCAGGCCGGGTCAG
TAACAATCAGTCAATGCGGTACAGTTACAGGAGACAAATAAATGGTTGGGGTCACAGGCCGAGTCAAACA
CACCAAAATAGAAAGTACACCACAGGATACAAGAGAGTAGTCAAAAAACAGGCAATAATCCGGACAGGCA
GCAAACTAGATGTAATCAGGAACAGACAGGGTCTAGACAACTTTTCTATACAAAGTTGATAGCTTGGCGT
AATCATGGTCATAGCTGTTTCCTGCTCGAGGGCCCATCTGGCCTGTGTTTCAGACACCAGGGAGTCTCTG
CTCACGTTTCCTGCTATTTGCAGCCTCTCTATCAAGACTAATACACCTCTTCCCGCATCGGCTGCCTGTG
AGAGGCTTTTCAGCACTGCAGGATTGCTTTTCAGCCCCAAAAGAGCTAGGCTTGACACTAACAATTTTGA
GAATCAGCTTCTACTGAAGTTAAATCTGAGGTTTTACAACTTTGAGTAGCGTGTACTGGCATTAGATTGT
CTGTCTTATAGTTTGATAATTAAATACAAACAGTTCTAAAGCAGGATAAAACCTTGTATGCATTTCATTT
AATGTTTTTTGAGATTAAAAGCTTAAACAAGAATCTCTAGTTTTCTTTCTTGCTTTTACTTTTACTTCCT
TAATACTCAAGTACAATTTTAATGGAGTACTTTTTTACTTTTACTCAAGTAAGATTCTAGCCAGATACTT
TTACTTTTAATTGAGTAAAATTTTCCCTAAGTACTTGTACTTTCACTTGAGTAAAATTTTTGAGTACTTT
TTACACCTCTGTCAAGAACTCCTGGACAAACCTCTGACCTGTGTGGAACAGAGTGGATATGGGTGTCTGA
ACAGATATTCACGTCTTTTGCAGATCAGAGGGCATTTCTGGTGTTGTGCAATGACCTGGGTCCAACAGGT
AGGCGTACTCGTATCCAAGAGCATTGTTGGACAGGAGGTAGTCTCCATTCCTATAAAGAGGAAGGAATGG
CACCATGTAGTAGCCGTCATTGTGGCCAATTGGTGCATTGGTACGTGGGTAGATGGACCGGGGAGGCTGA
TGAGTTCTTAGCCAGC
[32 nt withheld, positions 8977-9008]
CCTTTGACGTTGGAGTCCACGTTCTTT
[37 nt withheld, positions 9036-9072]
ACCCTATCTCGGTCTATTCTTTTGATTTATAAGGGATTTTGCCGATTTCGGCCTATTGGTTAAAAAATGA
GCTGATTTAACAAAAATTTAACGCGAATTTTAACAAAATATTAACGCTTACAATTTAGGTGGCACTTTTC
GGGGAAATGTGCGCGGAACCCCTATTTGTTTATTTTTCTAAATACATTCAAATATGTATCCGCTCATGAG
ACAATAACCCTGATAAATGCTTCAATAATATTGAAAAAGGAAGAGTATGAGTATTCAACATTTCCGTGTC
GCCCTTATTCCCTTTTTTGCGGCATTTTGCCTTCCTGTTTTTGCTCACCCAGAAACGCTGGTGAAAGTAA
AAGATGCTGAAGATCAGTTGGGTGCACGAGTGGGTTACATCGAACTGGATCTCAACAGCGGTAAGATCCT
TGAGAGTTTTCGCCCCGAAGAACGTTTTCCAATGATGAGCACTTTTAAAGTTCTGCTATGTGGCGCGGTA
TTATCCCGTATTGACGCCGGGCAAGAGCAACTCGGTCGCCGCATACACTATTCTCAGAATGACTTGGTTG
AGTACTCACCAGTCACAGAAAAGCATCTTACGGATGGCATGACAGTAAGAGAATTATGCAGTGCTGCCAT
AACCATGAGTGATAACACTGCGGCCAACTTACTTCTGACAACGATCGGAGGACCGAAGGAGCTAACCGCT
TTTTTGCACAACATGGGGGATCATGTAACTCGCCTTGATCGTTGGGAACCGGAGCTGAATGAAGCCATAC
CAAACGACGAGCGTGACACCACGATGCCTGTAGCAATGGCAACAACGTTGCGCAAACTATTAACTGGCGA
ACTACTTACTCTAGCTTCCCGGCAACAATTAATAGACTGGATGGAGGCGGATAAAGTTGCAGGACCACTT
CTGCGCTCGGCCCTTCCGGCTGGCTGGTTTATTGCTGATAAATCTGGAGCCGGTGAGCGTGGGTCTCGCG
GTATCATTGCAGCACTGGGGCCAGATGGTAAGCCCTCCCGTATCGTAGTTATCTACACGACGGGGAGTCA
GGCAACTATGGATGAACGAAATAGACAGATCGCTGAGATAGGTGCCTCACTTATTAAGCATTGGTAACTG
TCAGACCAAGTTTACTCATATATACTTTAGATTGATTTAAAACTTCATTTTTAATTTAAAAGGATCTAGG
TGAAGATCCTTTTTGATAATCTCATGACCAAAATGCCTTAACGTGAGTTTTCGTTCCACTGAGCGTCAGA
CCCCGTAGAAAAGATCAAAGGATCTTCTTGAGATCCTTTTTTTCTGCGCGTAATCTGCTGCTTGCAAACA
AAAAAACCACCGCTACCAGCGGTGGTTTGTTTGCCGGATCAAGAGCTACCAACTCTTTTTCCGAAGGTAA
CTGGCTTCAGCAGAGCGCAGATACCAAATACTGTTCTTCTAGTGTAGCCGTAGTTAGGCCACCACTTCAA
GAACTCTGTAGCACCGCCTACATACCTCGCTCTGCTAATCCTGTTACCAGTGGCTGCTGCCAGTGGCGAT
AAGTCGTGTCTTACCGGGTTGGACTCAAGACGATAGTTACCGGATAAGGCGCAGCGGTCGGGCTGAACGG
GGGGTTCGTGCACACAGCCCAGCTTGGAGCGAACGACCTACACCGAACTGAGATACCTACAGCGTGAGCT
ATGAGAAAGCGCCACGCTTCCCGAAGGGAGAAAGGCGGACAGGTATCCGGTAAGCGGCAGGGTCGGAACA
GGAGAGCGCACGAGGGAGCTTCCAGGGGGAAACGCCTGGTATCTTTATAGTCCTGTCGGGTTTCGCCACC
TCTGACTTGAGCGTCGATTTTTGTGATGCTCGTCAGGGGGGCGGAGCCTATGGAAAAACGCCAGCAACGC
GGCCTTTTTACGGTTCCTGGCCTTTTGCTGGCCTTTTGCTCACATGTTCTTTCCTGCGTTATCCCCTGAT
TCTGTGGATAACCGTATTACCGCCTTTGAGTGAGCTGATACCGCTCGCCGCAGCCGAACGACCGAGCGCA
GCGAGTCAGTGAGCGAGGAAGCGGAAGAGCGCCCAATACGCAAACCGCCTCTCCCCGCGCGTTGGCCGAT
TCATTAATGCAGCTGGCACGACAGGTTTCCCGACTGGAAAGCGGGCAGTGAGCGCAACGCAATTAATGTG
AGTTAGCTCACTCATTAGGCACCCCAGGCTTTACACTTTATGCTTCCGGCTCGTATGTTGTGTGGAATTG
TGAGCGGATAACAATTTCACACAGGAAACAGCTATGACCATGATTACGCCAAGCGCGCAATTAACCCTCA
CTAAAGGGAACAAAAGCTGGAGCTCCACCGCGGTGGCGGCCGCTCTAGAACTAGTGGATCTGCTGGGCTT
GCTGAAGGTAGGGGGTCAAGAACCAGAGGTGTAAAGTACTTGAGTAATTTTACTTGATTACTGTACTTAA
GTATTATTTTTGGGGATTTTTACTTTACTTGAGTACAATTAAAAATCAATACTTTTACTTTTACTTAATT
ACATTTTTTTAGAAAAAAAAGTACTTTTTACTCCTTACAATTTTATTTACAGTCAAAAAGTACTTATTTT
TTGGAGATCACTTCATTCTATTTTCCCTTGCTATTACCAAACCAATTGAATTGCGCTGATGCCCAGTTTA
ATTTAAATGTTATTTATTCTGCCTATGAAAATCGTTTTCACATTATATGAAATTGGTCAGACATGTTCAT
TGGTCCTTTGGAAGTGACGTCATGTCACATCTATTACCACAATGCACAGCACCTTGACCTGGAAATTAGG
GAAATTATAACAGTCAATCAGTGGAAGAAAATGGAGGAAGTATGTGATTCATCAGCAGCTGCGAGCAGCA
CAGTCCAAAATCAGCCACAGGATCAAGAGCACCCGTGGCCGTATCTTCGCAGATCTGATCTAGAGGATCA
TAATCAGCCATACCACATTTGTAGAGGTTTTACTTGCTTTAAAAAACCTCCCACACCTCCCCCTGAACCT
GAAACATAAAATGAATGCAATTGTTGTTGTTAACTTGTTTATTGCAGCTTATAATGGTTACAAATAAAGC
AATAGCATCACAAATTTCACAAATAAAGCATTTTTTTCACTGCATTCTAGTTGTGGTTTGTCCAAACTCA
TCAATGTATCTTATCATGTCTGGATCATCATCGATGGTACCGTAAAACGACGGCCAGTGAATTATCAACT
ATGTATAATAAAGTTGCCATAGAGCCCACCGCATCCCCAGCATGCCTTGCTATTGTCTTCCCAATCCTCC
CCCTTGCTGTCCTGCCCCACCCCACCCCCCAGAATAGAATGACACCTACTCAGACAATGCGATGCAATTT
CCTCATTTTATTAGGAAAGGACAGTGGGAGTGGCACCTTCCAGGGTCAAGGAAGGCACGGGGGAGGGGCA
AACAACAGATGGCTGGCAACTAGAAGGCACAGTCGAGGCTGATCAGCGGGTTTCGGGCCCCCCCTCGTGC
CCTACAGGTTGTCTTCCCAACTTGCCCCTTGCTCCATACCACCCCCCTCCACCCCATAATATTATAGAAG
GACACCTAGTCAGACAAAATGATGCAACTTAATTTTATTAGGACAAGGCTGGTGGGCACTGGAGTGGCAA
CTTCCAGGGCCAGGAGAGGCACTGGGGAGGGGTCACAGGGATGCCACCCAATTCCTGCAGAATTCGATAA
CAACAACAATTGCATTCATTTTATGTTTCAGGTTCAGGGGGAGGTGTGGGAGGTTTTTTAAAGCAAGTAA
AACCTCTACAAATGTGGTATGGCTGATTATGATCTAGAGTCGCGGCCGCTTTACTTGTACAGCTCGTCCA
TGCCGAGAGTGATCCCGGCGGCGGTCACGAACTCCAGCAGGACCATGTGATCGCGCTTCTCGTTGGGGTC
TTTGCTCAGGGCGGACTGGGTGCTCAGGTAGTGGTTGTCGGGCAGCAGCACGGGGCCGTCGCCGATGGGG
GTGTTCTGCTGGTAGTGGTCGGCGAGCTGCACGCTGCCGTCCTCGATGTTGTGGCGGATCTTGAAGTTGG
CCTTGATGCCGTTCTTCTGCTTGTCGGCGGTGATATAGACGTTGTGGCTGATGTAGTTGTACTCCAGCTT
GTGCCCCAGGATGTTGCCGTCCTCCTTGAAGTCGATGCCCTTCAGCTCGATGCGGTTCACCAGGGTGTCG
CCCTCGAACTTCACCTCGGCGCGGGTCTTGTAGTTGCCGTCGTCCTTGAAGAAGATGGTGCGCTCCTGGA
CGTAGCCTTCGGGCATGGCGGACTTGAAGAAGTCGTGCTGCTTCATGTGGTCGGGGTAGCGGCTGAAGCA
CTGCACGCCCCAGGTCAGGGTGGTCACGAGGGTGGGCCAGGGCACGGGCAGCTTGCCGGTGGTGCAGATG
AACTTCAGGGTCAGCTTGCCGTAGGTGGCATCGCCCTCGCCCTCGCCGGACACGCTGAACTTGTGGCCGT
TTACGTCGCCGTCCAGCTCGACCAGGATGGGCACCACCCCGGTGAACAGCTCCTCGCCCTTGCTCACCAT
GGTGGCGGCCGGTGGATCCCGGGCCCGCGGTACCGTGCTCTGCAGTTCCTGGTCAGCCTCCTCATTCTTC
TC
Features (pLannotate 1.2.2; 25 found; start..end, strand, type, name):
    475..609     +  polyA_signal   SV40 poly(A) signal: SV40 polyadenylation signal
    610..630     +  protein_bind   attB2: mutant version of attB; core recombination site for the Gateway® BP reaction BP Clonase™
    668..3112    -  CDS            qa-1f: QA1F_NEUCR - Protein predicted: Swiss-Prot protein existence level 4. Transcription activation of genes for enzymes and proteins of quinate metabolism by binding to a 16 base-pair sequence (consensus 5'- GGRTAARYRYTTAYCC-3') in front of each Qa genes. From Neurospora crassa (strain ATCC 24698 / 74-OR23-1A / CBS 708.71 / DSM 1257 / FGSC 987).
   3140..4570    -  CDS            GCGR: GLR_HUMAN - Experimental evidence at protein level: Swiss-Prot protein existence level 1. G-protein coupled receptor for glucagon that plays a central role in the regulation of blood glucose levels and glucose homeostasis. Regulates the rate of hepatic glucose production by promoting glycogen hydrolysis and gluconeogenesis. Plays an important role in mediating the responses to fasting. Ligand binding causes a conformation change that triggers signaling via guanine nucleotide-binding proteins (G proteins) and modulates the activity of down-stream effectors, such as adenylate cyclase. Promotes a
   4580..4600    -  protein_bind   attB1: mutant version of attB; core recombination site for the Gateway® BP reaction BP Clonase™
   8088..8108    -  protein_bind   attB4: mutant version of attB; core recombination site for the Gateway® BP reaction BP Clonase™
   8690..8977    -  CDS            tyr (fragment) (sequence partly withheld): TYRO_ORYLA - Also known as tyro. Experimental evidence at transcript level: Swiss-Prot protein existence level 2. This is a copper-containing oxidase that functions in the formation of pigments such as melanins and other polyphenolic compounds. From Oryzias latipes (Japanese rice fish) (Japanese killifish).
   8977..9198    +  rep_origin     M13 ori (fragment) (sequence partly withheld): M13 bacteriophage origin of replication; arrow indicates direction of (+) strand synthesis
   9224..9328    +  promoter       AmpR promoter: bla
   9329..10189   +  CDS            AmpR: β-lactamase; bla; confers resistance to ampicillin, carbenicillin, and related antibiotics
  10360..10948   +  rep_origin     ori: high-copy-number ColE1/pMB1/pBR322/pUC origin of replication
  11131..11223   +  CDS            lacI (fragment): lac repressor; lacI; The lac repressor binds to the lac operator to inhibit transcription in E. coli. This inhibition can be relieved by adding lactose or isopropyl-β-D-thiogalactopyranoside (IPTG).
  11236..11257   +  protein_bind   CAP binding site: CAP binding activates transcription in the presence of cAMP. E. coli catabolite activator protein
  11272..11302   +  promoter       lac promoter: promoter for the E. coli lac operon
  11306..11328   +  protein_bind   lac operator (fragment): The lac repressor binds to the lac operator to inhibit transcription in E. coli. This inhibition can be relieved by adding lactose or isopropyl-β-D-thiogalactopyranoside (IPTG). lac repressor encoded by lacI
  11371..11389   +  promoter       T3 promoter: promoter for bacteriophage T3 RNA polymerase
  11402..11442   +  misc_feature   MCS (fragment): pBluescript multiple cloning site
  12008..12091   +  CDS            large T antigen (fragment): large T antigen from SV40 (simian virus 40)
  12114..12248   +  polyA_signal   SV40 poly(A) signal: SV40 polyadenylation signal
  12264..12284   -  CDS            lacZα (fragment): LacZα fragment of β-galactosidase; lacZ fragment
  12423..12534   -  polyA_signal   bGH poly(A) signal: bovine growth hormone polyadenylation signal
  12571..12761   -  polyA_signal   hGH poly(A) signal (fragment): human growth hormone polyadenylation signal
  12803..12886   -  CDS            large T antigen (fragment): large T antigen from SV40 (simian virus 40)
  12903..13622   -  CDS            ECFP: enhanced CFP mammalian codon-optimized
  13631..13658   -  misc_feature   MCS (fragment): multiple cloning site
