[The description below was written by a language model from this plasmid's Addgene catalogue record and pLannotate feature annotations shown in this document.]
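Description:
Xla.Tubb2:hGCGR-TEVcs-QF;he1.1:CFP is a Tol2 transposon destination-type plasmid assembled by multisite Gateway recombination, as shown by the attB4, attB1 and attB2 scars flanking the promoter and coding modules. Although the catalogue lists it as a bacterial expression vector, its content and associated publication indicate a transgenesis construct for zebrafish. It is maintained in E. coli through a ColE1/pUC-type origin and selected with ampicillin via the bla gene. The record calls it low copy even though the annotated origin is of the high-copy class. pBluescript-derived remnants (lac promoter/operator, T3 promoter, M13 ori fragment) come from the backbone. A medaka tyrosinase fragment is also annotated next to them, which probably reflects sequence carried along with the Tol2 arms. The Tol2 ends themselves are not annotated.

The main payload is a fusion of the human glucagon receptor (GCGR) to a TEV protease cleavage site and the Neurospora crassa QF transcriptional activator (qa-1f) at the C terminus. According to the name and purpose field, it is driven by the Xenopus laevis Tubb2 promoter, which presumably occupies the unannotated interval between attB4 and attB1. This is the receptor component of the trans-Tango transsynaptic labeling system. In that system, ligand engagement at the receptor allows TEV protease to cleave the tether and release QF, which then activates QUAS-controlled reporters or effectors in postsynaptic neurons. A second cassette expresses ECFP, with polyadenylation signals annotated downstream. By name it is under the he1.1 promoter, which is not annotated, and it serves as a fluorescent marker for identifying transgenic carriers. The associated publication describes its use for mapping and controlling zebrafish neural circuits.
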