Addgene plasmid #218857: Xla.Tubb2:hGCGR-TEVcs-QF;he1.1:CFP
Purpose: Xla.Tubb2 promoter driving expression of human glucagon receptor, TEV protease recognition site, QF fusion protein for use in trans-Tango.
Depositing lab: Marnie Halpern. Depositing organization: Dartmouth College and Medical School. Publication: Transsynaptic labeling and transcriptional control of zebrafish neural circuits. Coomer CE, Naumova D, Talay M, Zolyomi B, Snell NJ, Sorkac A, Chanchu JM, Cheng J, Roman I, Li J, Robson D, McLean DL, Barnea G, Halpern ME. Nat Neurosci. 2025 Jan;28(1):189-200. doi: 10.1038/s41593-024-01815-z. Epub 2024 Dec 19. PubMed 39702668.
Backbone
  Vector backbone: Tol2 pDest
  Vector type: Bacterial Expression
Growth in bacteria
  Bacterial resistance: Ampicillin, 100 μg/mL
  Growth temperature: 37°C
  Growth strain: DH5alpha
  Copy number: Low Copy
Gene/Insert
  Gene/Insert name: hGCGR
  Species: H. sapiens (human)
  Entrez Gene: GCGR (a.k.a. GGR, GL-R, MVAH)
  Tag / fusion protein: QF fusion protein (C terminal on insert)
Terms and licenses: Academic/Nonprofit Terms; Industry Terms: Not Available to Industry
Depositor comments: Please visit https://pubmed.ncbi.nlm.nih.gov/37066422/ for bioRxiv preprint.
How to cite: Xla.Tubb2:hGCGR-TEVcs-QF;he1.1:CFP was a gift from Marnie Halpern (Addgene plasmid # 218857 ; http://n2t.net/addgene:218857 ; RRID:Addgene_218857)
